Addgene plasmid #90341: pLminP_Luc2P_RE7
Purpose: RORC - Retinoid-related orphan receptor gene reporter
Depositing lab: Ramnik Xavier. Depositing organization: Broad Institute. Publication: Simultaneous Pathway Activity Inference and Gene Expression Analysis Using RNA Sequencing. O'Connell DJ, Kolde R, Sooknah M, Graham DB, Sundberg TB, Latorre IJ, Mikkelsen TS, Xavier RJ. Cell Syst. 2016 May 25;2(5):323-34. doi: 10.1016/j.cels.2016.04.011. Epub 2016 May 19. PubMed 27211859.
Backbone
  Vector backbone: pLenti7.3
  Backbone manufacturer: Thermo Fisher
  Backbone size w/o insert (bp): 7251
  Total vector size (bp): 9293
  Vector type: Lentiviral
  Selectable markers: eGFP
Growth in bacteria
  Bacterial resistance: Ampicillin, 100 μg/mL
  Growth temperature: 37°C
  Growth strain: NEB Stable
  Copy number: High Copy
Gene/Insert
  Gene/Insert name: Firefly luciferase (alt name: Luc2P)
  Species: P. pyralis
  Insert size (bp): 1776
  Promoter: RORE
  Cloning method: Gibson Cloning
  Sequencing primers: 5′ GGTACAGTGCAGGGGAAAGA
Resource information
  A portion of this plasmid was derived from a plasmid made by: pGL4.29 reporter vector (Promega)
Terms and licenses: Academic/Nonprofit Terms; Industry Terms: Not Available to Industry
How to cite: pLminP_Luc2P_RE7 was a gift from Ramnik Xavier (Addgene plasmid # 90341 ; http://n2t.net/addgene:90341 ; RRID:Addgene_90341)
