[The description below was written by a language model from this plasmid's Addgene catalogue record and pLannotate feature annotations shown in this document.]
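Description:
pLminP_Luc2P_RE7 is a lentiviral transcriptional reporter built on the pLenti7.3 backbone and designed to read out the activity of RORC, the retinoid-related orphan receptor. It is propagated in E. coli through a high-copy ColE1/pUC-type origin with ampicillin selection (AmpR). An f1 origin and leftover lac/T7/T3 cloning elements are also present in the bacterial portion. The viral portion has a third-generation, self-inactivating layout. An RSV promoter drives a truncated HIV-1 5' LTR, followed by the Ψ packaging signal with a gag fragment, the RRE for Rev-dependent export of the genomic RNA, and the cPPT/CTS. It ends in a ΔU3 3' LTR followed by an SV40 poly(A) signal.

The reporter cassette consists of a minimal TATA-box promoter (minP) with low basal activity placed upstream of synthetic firefly luciferase (luc2). The luciferase is fused to a codon-optimized PEST degradation sequence, giving the destabilized Luc2P reporter derived from a pGL4.29-type vector. The catalogue lists the promoter as RORE, that is, ROR response elements. These are not annotated separately in the feature table but would be expected to lie in the unannotated stretch between the cPPT and minP, so that luciferase expression depends on receptor binding there. The short half-life conferred by PEST makes the signal track changes in transcription more closely. A WPRE follows the reporter to enhance transcript expression. Downstream, an SV40 enhancer/early promoter drives Emerald GFP, which serves as a constitutive fluorescent marker for identifying or sorting transduced cells in place of a drug marker. The sequenced record (9,211 nt) is slightly shorter than the stated total size of 9,293 bp. The associated publication title indicates use in inferring pathway activity alongside RNA sequencing-based gene expression analysis.
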