Features (pLannotate 1.2.2; 28 found; start..end, strand, type, name):
      1..227     +  promoter       RSV promoter: Rous sarcoma virus enhancer/promoter
    228..408     +  LTR            5' LTR (truncated): truncated 5' long terminal repeat (LTR) from HIV-1
    455..580     +  misc_feature   HIV-1 Ψ: packaging signal of human immunodeficiency virus type 1
    564..927     +  CDS            HIV-1 gag (fragment): gag protein from human immunodeficiency virus 1; gag
   1073..1306    +  misc_feature   RRE: The Rev response element (RRE) of HIV-1 allows for Rev-dependent mRNA export from the nucleus to the cytoplasm.
   1683..1783    +  CDS            Rev (fragment): human immunodeficiency virus 1 (HIV-1) Rev protein; rev; enhances nuclear export of unspliced and incompletely spliced viral mRNAs
   1802..1919    +  misc_feature   cPPT/CTS: central polypurine tract and central termination sequence of HIV-1
   2042..2073    +  promoter       minP: minimal TATA-box promoter with low basal activity
   2106..3755    +  CDS            luciferase: firefly luciferase synthetic luc2 version of the luciferase gene
   3759..3878    +  CDS            hPEST: PEST degradation sequence from mouse ornithine decarboxylase human codon-optimized
   3969..4557    +  misc_feature   WPRE: woodchuck hepatitis virus posttranscriptional regulatory element
   4572..4888    +  promoter       SV40 promoter: SV40 enhancer and early promoter
   4939..5658    +  CDS            EmGFP: Emerald GFP mammalian codon-optimized
   5657..5728    +  CDS            nef (fragment): NEF_HV1Z2 - Experimental evidence at protein level: Swiss-Prot protein existence level 1. Extracellular Nef protein targets CD4(+) T-lymphocytes for apoptosis by interacting with CXCR4 surface receptors. From Human immunodeficiency virus type 1 group M subtype D (isolate Z2/CDC-Z34) (HIV-1).
   5730..5963    +  LTR            3' LTR (ΔU3): self-inactivating 3' long terminal repeat (LTR) from HIV-1
   6035..6156    +  polyA_signal   SV40 poly(A) signal: SV40 polyadenylation signal
   6196..6331    +  rep_origin     SV40 ori: SV40 origin of replication
   6352..6370    -  promoter       T7 promoter: promoter for bacteriophage T7 RNA polymerase
   6378..6533    +  CDS            lacZα (fragment): LacZα fragment of β-galactosidase; lacZ fragment
   6538..6966    +  rep_origin     f1 ori (sequence partly withheld): f1 bacteriophage origin of replication; arrow indicates direction of (+) strand synthesis
   7019..7123    +  promoter       AmpR promoter: bla
   7124..7984    +  CDS            AmpR: β-lactamase; bla; confers resistance to ampicillin, carbenicillin, and related antibiotics
   8155..8743    +  rep_origin     ori: high-copy-number ColE1/pMB1/pBR322/pUC origin of replication
   8926..9018    +  CDS            lacI (fragment): lac repressor; lacI; The lac repressor binds to the lac operator to inhibit transcription in E. coli. This inhibition can be relieved by adding lactose or isopropyl-β-D-thiogalactopyranoside (IPTG).
   9031..9052    +  protein_bind   CAP binding site: CAP binding activates transcription in the presence of cAMP. E. coli catabolite activator protein
   9067..9097    +  promoter       lac promoter: promoter for the E. coli lac operon
   9105..9121    +  protein_bind   lac operator: The lac repressor binds to the lac operator to inhibit transcription in E. coli. This inhibition can be relieved by adding lactose or isopropyl-β-D-thiogalactopyranoside (IPTG). lac repressor encoded by lacI
   9166..9184    +  promoter       T3 promoter: promoter for bacteriophage T3 RNA polymerase
>Addgene plasmid #90341 | pLminP_Luc2P_RE7 | addgene full sequence | sequence record 488696 | Addgene NGS Result
TGTAGTCTTATGCAATACTCTTGTAGTCTTGCAACATGGTAACGATGAGTTAGCAACATGCCTTACAAGG
AGAGAAAAAGCACCGTGCATGCCGATTGGTGGAAGTAAGGTGGTACGATCGTGCCTTATTAGGAAGGCAA
CAGACGGGTCTGACATGGATTGGACGAACCACTGAATTGCCGCATTGCAGAGATATTGTATTTAAGTGCC
TAGCTCGATACATAAACGGGTCTCTCTGGTTAGACCAGATCTGAGCCTGGGAGCTCTCTGGCTAACTAGG
GAACCCACTGCTTAAGCCTCAATAAAGCTTGCCTTGAGTGCTTCAAGTAGTGTGTGCCCGTCTGTTGTGT
GACTCTGGTAACTAGAGATCCCTCAGACCCTTTTAGTCAGTGTGGAAAATCTCTAGCAGTGGCGCCCGAA
CAGGGACTTGAAAGCGAAAGGGAAACCAGAGGAGCTCTCTCGACGCAGGACTCGGCTTGCTGAAGCGCGC
ACGGCAAGAGGCGAGGGGCGGCGACTGGTGAGTACGCCAAAAATTTTGACTAGCGGAGGCTAGAAGGAGA
GAGATGGGTGCGAGAGCGTCAGTATTAAGCGGGGGAGAATTAGATCGCGATGGGAAAAAATTCGGTTAAG
GCCAGGGGGAAAGAAAAAATATAAATTAAAACATATAGTATGGGCAAGCAGGGAGCTAGAACGATTCGCA
GTTAATCCTGGCCTGTTAGAAACATCAGAAGGCTGTAGACAAATACTGGGACAGCTACAACCATCCCTTC
AGACAGGATCAGAAGAACTTAGATCATTATATAATACAGTAGCAACCCTCTATTGTGTGCATCAAAGGAT
AGAGATAAAAGACACCAAGGAAGCTTTAGACAAGATAGAGGAAGAGCAAAACAAAAGTAAGACCACCGCA
CAGCAAGCGGCCGCTGATCTTCAGACCTGGAGGAGGAGATATGAGGGACAATTGGAGAAGTGAATTATAT
AAATATAAAGTAGTAAAAATTGAACCATTAGGAGTAGCACCCACCAAGGCAAAGAGAAGAGTGGTGCAGA
GAGAAAAAAGAGCAGTGGGAATAGGAGCTTTGTTCCTTGGGTTCTTGGGAGCAGCAGGAAGCACTATGGG
CGCAGCGTCAATGACGCTGACGGTACAGGCCAGACAATTATTGTCTGGTATAGTGCAGCAGCAGAACAAT
TTGCTGAGGGCTATTGAGGCGCAACAGCATCTGTTGCAACTCACAGTCTGGGGCATCAAGCAGCTCCAGG
CAAGAATCCTGGCTGTGGAAAGATACCTAAAGGATCAACAGCTCCTGGGGATTTGGGGTTGCTCTGGAAA
ACTCATTTGCACCACTGCTGTGCCTTGGAATGCTAGTTGGAGTAATAAATCTCTGGAACAGATTTGGAAT
CACACGACCTGGATGGAGTGGGACAGAGAAATTAACAATTACACAAGCTTAATACACTCCTTAATTGAAG
AATCGCAAAACCAGCAAGAAAAGAATGAACAAGAATTATTGGAATTAGATAAATGGGCAAGTTTGTGGAA
TTGGTTTAACATAACAAATTGGCTGTGGTATATAAAATTATTCATAATGATAGTAGGAGGCTTGGTAGGT
TTAAGAATAGTTTTTGCTGTACTTTCTATAGTGAATAGAGTTAGGCAGGGATATTCACCATTATCGTTTC
AGACCCACCTCCCAACCCCGAGGGGACCCGACAGGCCCGAAGGAATAGAAGAAGAAGGTGGAGAGAGAGA
CAGAGACAGATCCATTCGATTAGTGAACGGATCTCGACGGTATCGGTTAACTTTTAAAAGAAAAGGGGGG
ATTGGGGGGTACAGTGCAGGGGAAAGAATAGTAGACATAATAGCAACAGACATACAAACTAAAGAATTAC
AAAAACAAATTACAAAAATTCAAAATTTTATCGATCGCACCAGCGTGTGGATCGGTAAGTAGGTCATGGT
AAGTAGGTCATGGTAAGTAGGTCATGGTAAGTAGGTCATGATCCGAGAACAGATCTGGCCTCGGCGGCCA
AGCTTAGACACTAGAGGGTATATAATGGAAGCTCGACTTCCAGCTTGGCAATCCGGTACTGTTGGTAAAG
CCACCATGGAAGATGCCAAAAACATTAAGAAGGGCCCAGCGCCATTCTACCCACTCGAAGACGGGACCGC
CGGCGAGCAGCTGCACAAAGCCATGAAGCGCTACGCCCTGGTGCCCGGCACCATCGCCTTTACCGACGCA
CATATCGAGGTGGACATTACCTACGCCGAGTACTTCGAGATGAGCGTTCGGCTGGCAGAAGCTATGAAGC
GCTATGGGCTGAATACAAACCATCGGATCGTGGTGTGCAGCGAGAATAGCTTGCAGTTCTTCATGCCCGT
GTTGGGTGCCCTGTTCATCGGTGTGGCTGTGGCCCCAGCTAACGACATCTACAACGAGCGCGAGCTGCTG
AACAGCATGGGCATCAGCCAGCCCACCGTCGTATTCGTGAGCAAGAAAGGGCTGCAAAAGATCCTCAACG
TGCAAAAGAAGCTACCGATCATACAAAAGATCATCATCATGGATAGCAAGACCGACTACCAGGGCTTCCA
AAGCATGTACACCTTCGTGACTTCCCATTTGCCACCCGGCTTCAACGAGTACGACTTCGTGCCCGAGAGC
TTCGACCGGGACAAAACCATCGCCCTGATCATGAACAGTAGTGGCAGTACCGGATTGCCCAAGGGCGTAG
CCCTACCGCACCGCACCGCTTGTGTCCGATTCAGTCATGCCCGCGACCCCATCTTCGGCAACCAGATCAT
CCCCGACACCGCTATCCTCAGCGTGGTGCCATTTCACCACGGCTTCGGCATGTTCACCACGCTGGGCTAC
TTGATCTGCGGCTTTCGGGTCGTGCTCATGTACCGCTTCGAGGAGGAGCTATTCTTGCGCAGCTTGCAAG
ACTATAAGATTCAATCTGCCCTGCTGGTGCCCACACTATTTAGCTTCTTCGCTAAGAGCACTCTCATCGA
CAAGTACGACCTAAGCAACTTGCACGAGATCGCCAGCGGCGGGGCGCCGCTCAGCAAGGAGGTAGGTGAG
GCCGTGGCCAAACGCTTCCACCTACCAGGCATCCGCCAGGGCTACGGCCTGACAGAAACAACCAGCGCCA
TTCTGATCACCCCCGAAGGGGACGACAAGCCTGGCGCAGTAGGCAAGGTGGTGCCCTTCTTCGAGGCTAA
GGTGGTGGACTTGGACACCGGTAAGACACTGGGTGTGAACCAGCGCGGCGAGCTGTGCGTCCGTGGCCCC
ATGATCATGAGCGGCTACGTTAACAACCCCGAGGCTACAAACGCTCTCATCGACAAGGACGGCTGGCTGC
ACAGCGGCGACATCGCCTACTGGGACGAGGACGAGCACTTCTTCATCGTGGACCGGCTGAAGAGCCTGAT
CAAATACAAGGGCTACCAGGTAGCCCCAGCCGAACTGGAGAGCATCCTGCTGCAACACCCCAACATCTTC
GACGCCGGGGTCGCCGGCCTGCCCGACGACGATGCCGGCGAGCTGCCCGCCGCAGTCGTCGTGCTGGAAC
ACGGTAAAACCATGACCGAGAAGGAGATCGTGGACTATGTGGCCAGCCAGGTTACAACCGCCAAGAAGCT
GCGCGGTGGTGTTGTGTTCGTGGACGAGGTGCCTAAAGGACTGACCGGCAAGTTGGACGCCCGCAAGATC
CGCGAGATTCTCATTAAGGCCAAGAAGGGCGGCAAGATCGCCGTGAATTCTCACGGCTTCCCTCCCGAGG
TGGAGGAGCAGGCCGCCGGCACCCTGCCCATGAGCTGCGCCCAGGAGAGCGGCATGGATAGACACCCTGC
TGCTTGCGCCAGCGCCAGGATCAACGTCTAAGGCCGCGACTCTAGAACGCGTCACTGCGGCTCTGTTTTC
AAGCGATAGACTACAGACATCAGCGCGTACCGGTTAGTAATGATCGACAATCAACCTCTGGATTACAAAA
TTTGTGAAAGATTGACTGGTATTCTTAACTATGTTGCTCCTTTTACGCTATGTGGATACGCTGCTTTAAT
GCCTTTGTATCATGCTATTGCTTCCCGTATGGCTTTCATTTTCTCCTCCTTGTATAAATCCTGGTTGCTG
TCTCTTTATGAGGAGTTGTGGCCCGTTGTCAGGCAACGTGGCGTGGTGTGCACTGTGTTTGCTGACGCAA
CCCCCACTGGTTGGGGCATTGCCACCACCTGTCAGCTCCTTTCCGGGACTTTCGCTTTCCCCCTCCCTAT
TGCCACGGCGGAACTCATCGCCGCCTGCCTTGCCCGCTGCTGGACAGGGGCTCGGCTGTTGGGCACTGAC
AATTCCGTGGTGTTGTCGGGGAAGCTGACGTCCTTTCCATGGCTGCTCGCCTGTGTTGCCACCTGGATTC
TGCGCGGGACGTCCTTCTGCTACGTCCCTTCGGCCCTCAATCCAGCGGACCTTCCTTCCCGCGGCCTGCT
GCCGGCTCTGCGGCCTCTTCCGCGTCTTCGCCTTCGCCCTCAGACGAGTCGGATCTCCCTTTGGGCCGCC
TCCCCGCCTGGCGATGGTACCGGTGTGGAAAGTCCCCAGGCTCCCCAGCAGGCAGAAGTATGCAAAGCAT
GCATCTCAATTAGTCAGCAACCAGGTGTGGAAAGTCCCCAGGCTCCCCAGCAGGCAGAAGTATGCAAAGC
ATGCATCTCAATTAGTCAGCAACCATAGTCCCGCCCCTAACTCCGCCCATCCCGCCCCTAACTCCGCCCA
GTTCCGCCCATTCTCCGCCCCATGGCTGACTAATTTTTTTTATTTATGCAGAGGCCGAGGCCGCCTCTGC
CTCTGAGCTATTCCAGAAGTAGTGAGGAGGCTTTTTTGGAGGCCTAGGCTTTTGCAAAAAGCTCCCGGGA
GCTTGTATATCCATTTTCGGATCTGATCAGCACCTAGCATGGTGAGCAAGGGCGAGGAGCTGTTCACCGG
GGTGGTGCCCATCCTGGTCGAGCTGGACGGCGACGTAAACGGCCACAAGTTCAGCGTGTCCGGCGAGGGC
GAGGGCGATGCCACCTACGGCAAGCTGACCCTGAAGTTCATCTGCACCACCGGCAAGCTGCCCGTGCCCT
GGCCCACCCTCGTGACCACCTTCACCTACGGCGTGCAGTGCTTCGCCCGCTACCCCGACCACATGAAGCA
GCACGACTTCTTCAAGTCCGCCATGCCCGAAGGCTACGTCCAGGAGCGCACCATCTTCTTCAAGGACGAC
GGCAACTACAAGACCCGCGCCGAGGTGAAGTTCGAGGGCGACACCCTGGTGAACCGCATCGAGCTGAAGG
GCATCGACTTCAAGGAGGACGGCAACATCCTGGGGCACAAGCTGGAGTACAACTACAACAGCCACAAGGT
CTATATCACCGCCGACAAGCAGAAGAACGGCATCAAGGTGAACTTCAAGACCCGCCACAACATCGAGGAC
GGCAGCGTGCAGCTCGCCGACCACTACCAGCAGAACACCCCCATCGGCGACGGCCCCGTGCTGCTGCCCG
ACAACCACTACCTGAGCACCCAGTCCGCCCTGAGCAAAGACCCCAACGAGAAGCGCGATCACATGGTCCT
GCTGGAGTTCGTGACCGCCGCCGGGATCACTCTCGGCATGGACGAGCTGTACAAGTAAGGTACCTTTAAG
ACCAATGACTTACAAGGCAGCTGTAGATCTTAGCCACTTTTTAAAAGAAAAGGGGGGACTGGAAGGGCTA
ATTCACTCCCAACGAAGACAAGATCTGCTTTTTGCTTGTACTGGGTCTCTCTGGTTAGACCAGATCTGAG
CCTGGGAGCTCTCTGGCTAACTAGGGAACCCACTGCTTAAGCCTCAATAAAGCTTGCCTTGAGTGCTTCA
AGTAGTGTGTGCCCGTCTGTTGTGTGACTCTGGTAACTAGAGATCCCTCAGACCCTTTTAGTCAGTGTGG
AAAATCTCTAGCAGTAGTAGTTCATGTCATCTTATTATTCAGTATTTATAACTTGCAAAGAAATGAATAT
CAGAGAGTGAGAGGAACTTGTTTATTGCAGCTTATAATGGTTACAAATAAAGCAATAGCATCACAAATTT
CACAAATAAAGCATTTTTTTCACTGCATTCTAGTTGTGGTTTGTCCAAACTCATCAATGTATCTTATCAT
GTCTGGCTCTAGCTATCCCGCCCCTAACTCCGCCCATCCCGCCCCTAACTCCGCCCAGTTCCGCCCATTC
TCCGCCCCATGGCTGACTAATTTTTTTTATTTATGCAGAGGCCGAGGCCGCCTCGGCCTCTGAGCTATTC
CAGAAGTAGTGAGGAGGCTTTTTTGGAGGCCTAGGGACGTACCCAATTCGCCCTATAGTGAGTCGTATTA
CGCGCGCTCACTGGCCGTCGTTTTACAACGTCGTGACTGGGAAAACCCTGGCGTTACCCAACTTAATCGC
CTTGCAGCACATCCCCCTTTCGCCAGCTGGCGTAATAGCGAAGAGGCCCGCACCGATCGCCCTTCCCAAC
AGTTGCGCAGCCTGAATGGCGAATGGG
[124 nt withheld, positions 6538-6661]
C
[91 nt withheld, positions 6663-6753]
A
[49 nt withheld, positions 6755-6803]
CCTTTGACGTTGGAGTCCACGTTCTTT
[37 nt withheld, positions 6831-6867]
ACCCTATCTCGGTCTATTCTTTTGATTTATAAGGGATTTTGCCGATTTCGGCCTATTGGTTAAAAAATGA
GCTGATTTAACAAAAATTTAACGCGAATTTTAACAAAATATTAACGCTTACAATTTAGGTGGCACTTTTC
GGGGAAATGTGCGCGGAACCCCTATTTGTTTATTTTTCTAAATACATTCAAATATGTATCCGCTCATGAG
ACAATAACCCTGATAAATGCTTCAATAATATTGAAAAAGGAAGAGTATGAGTATTCAACATTTCCGTGTC
GCCCTTATTCCCTTTTTTGCGGCATTTTGCCTTCCTGTTTTTGCTCACCCAGAAACGCTGGTGAAAGTAA
AAGATGCTGAAGATCAGTTGGGTGCACGAGTGGGTTACATCGAACTGGATCTCAACAGCGGTAAGATCCT
TGAGAGTTTTCGCCCCGAAGAACGTTTTCCAATGATGAGCACTTTTAAAGTTCTGCTATGTGGCGCGGTA
TTATCCCGTATTGACGCCGGGCAAGAGCAACTCGGTCGCCGCATACACTATTCTCAGAATGACTTGGTTG
AGTACTCACCAGTCACAGAAAAGCATCTTACGGATGGCATGACAGTAAGAGAATTATGCAGTGCTGCCAT
AACCATGAGTGATAACACTGCGGCCAACTTACTTCTGACAACGATCGGAGGACCGAAGGAGCTAACCGCT
TTTTTGCACAACATGGGGGATCATGTAACTCGCCTTGATCGTTGGGAACCGGAGCTGAATGAAGCCATAC
CAAACGACGAGCGTGACACCACGATGCCTGTAGCAATGGCAACAACGTTGCGCAAACTATTAACTGGCGA
ACTACTTACTCTAGCTTCCCGGCAACAATTAATAGACTGGATGGAGGCGGATAAAGTTGCAGGACCACTT
CTGCGCTCGGCCCTTCCGGCTGGCTGGTTTATTGCTGATAAATCTGGAGCCGGTGAGCGTGGGTCTCGCG
GTATCATTGCAGCACTGGGGCCAGATGGTAAGCCCTCCCGTATCGTAGTTATCTACACGACGGGGAGTCA
GGCAACTATGGATGAACGAAATAGACAGATCGCTGAGATAGGTGCCTCACTGATTAAGCATTGGTAACTG
TCAGACCAAGTTTACTCATATATACTTTAGATTGATTTAAAACTTCATTTTTAATTTAAAAGGATCTAGG
TGAAGATCCTTTTTGATAATCTCATGACCAAAATCCCTTAACGTGAGTTTTCGTTCCACTGAGCGTCAGA
CCCCGTAGAAAAGATCAAAGGATCTTCTTGAGATCCTTTTTTTCTGCGCGTAATCTGCTGCTTGCAAACA
AAAAAACCACCGCTACCAGCGGTGGTTTGTTTGCCGGATCAAGAGCTACCAACTCTTTTTCCGAAGGTAA
CTGGCTTCAGCAGAGCGCAGATACCAAATACTGTTCTTCTAGTGTAGCCGTAGTTAGGCCACCACTTCAA
GAACTCTGTAGCACCGCCTACATACCTCGCTCTGCTAATCCTGTTACCAGTGGCTGCTGCCAGTGGCGAT
AAGTCGTGTCTTACCGGGTTGGACTCAAGACGATAGTTACCGGATAAGGCGCAGCGGTCGGGCTGAACGG
GGGGTTCGTGCACACAGCCCAGCTTGGAGCGAACGACCTACACCGAACTGAGATACCTACAGCGTGAGCT
ATGAGAAAGCGCCACGCTTCCCGAAGGGAGAAAGGCGGACAGGTATCCGGTAAGCGGCAGGGTCGGAACA
GGAGAGCGCACGAGGGAGCTTCCAGGGGGAAACGCCTGGTATCTTTATAGTCCTGTCGGGTTTCGCCACC
TCTGACTTGAGCGTCGATTTTTGTGATGCTCGTCAGGGGGGCGGAGCCTATGGAAAAACGCCAGCAACGC
GGCCTTTTTACGGTTCCTGGCCTTTTGCTGGCCTTTTGCTCACATGTTCTTTCCTGCGTTATCCCCTGAT
TCTGTGGATAACCGTATTACCGCCTTTGAGTGAGCTGATACCGCTCGCCGCAGCCGAACGACCGAGCGCA
GCGAGTCAGTGAGCGAGGAAGCGGAAGAGCGCCCAATACGCAAACCGCCTCTCCCCGCGCGTTGGCCGAT
TCATTAATGCAGCTGGCACGACAGGTTTCCCGACTGGAAAGCGGGCAGTGAGCGCAACGCAATTAATGTG
AGTTAGCTCACTCATTAGGCACCCCAGGCTTTACACTTTATGCTTCCGGCTCGTATGTTGTGTGGAATTG
TGAGCGGATAACAATTTCACACAGGAAACAGCTATGACCATGATTACGCCAAGCGCGCAATTAACCCTCA
CTAAAGGGAACAAAAGCTGGAGCTGCAAGCTTAA
